>Addgene plasmid #41886 | KaiC CI cat- (E77Q;E78Q) | depositor partial sequence | sequence record 57169 | Kai C CI cat (E77Q;E78Q)
CGATAAGGATCCGGGACTGGAAGTTCTGTTCCAGGGGCCCATGACTTCCGCTGAGATGACTAGCCCTAAT
AATAATTCTGAGCACCAAGCCATCGCTAAGATGCGCACGATGATTGAAGGCTTTGATGATATTAGTCATG
GCGGTCTTCCAATCGGGCGATCGACCCTCGTTAGTGGTACTTCAGGAACCGGCAAGACCCTTTTTTCTAT
TCAATTTCTCTATAACGGTATTATCGAGTTTGATGAGCCTGGGGTTTTCGTTACTTTCCAACAAACCCCG
CAAGATATCATTAAAAACGCCCGTAGTTTTGGCTGGGATTTAGCCAAGCTGGTCGATGAGGGCAAACTAT
TTATTCTTGATGCTTCACCCGATCCAGAAGGTCAAGAGGTTGTTGGCGGCTTCGATCTCTCTGCTCTGAT
TGAGCGGATTAATTATGCAATTCAAAAGTATCGAGCGCGGCGGGTTTCAATTGACTCGGTCACGTCCGTT
TTCCAGCAATATGATGCCTCTTCTGTGGTTCGCCGCGAACTCTTTCGGTTGGTAGCTCGCCTAAAACAAA
TTGGGGCAACTACGGTCATGACCACCGAGCGTATCGAGGAATATGGCCCGATCGCTCGTTACGGTGTTGA
GGAATTTGTCTCCGATAACGTCGTGATTCTCCGCAACGTTTTGGAAGGGGAGCGCCGTCGCCGCACCCTC
GAAATCCTCAAGCTACGTGGCACCAGCCACATGAAAGGGGAATATCCGTTCACGATTACGGATCATGGCA
TCAATATCTTCCCGCTCGGGGCAATGCGCCTTACGCAGCGATCGTCGAACGTGCGTGTTTCATCTGGTGT
CGTCCGACTCGATGAAATGTGTGGTGGGGGCTTCTTTAAGGACTCAATCATTCTGGCAACTGGCGCTACA
GGCACTGGTAAAACTCTGTTAGTTAGCCGTTTCGTTGAGAATGCTTGTGCTAACAAAGAGCGGGCGATTC
TGTTCGCTTATGAAGAGTCACGAGCTCAGCTGCTCCGCAATGCCTATTCATGGGGAATGGACTTTGAGGA
GATGGAGCGCCAAAACCTCCTCAAAATTGTTTGCGCCTATCCTGAATCTGCAGGTCTTGAAGACCATTTG
CAGATTATTAAGTCGGAGATCAATGACTTTAAGCCAGCTCGTATTGCAATCGACTCCCTCTCTGCTTTGG
CGCGGGGCGTTAGCAACAATGCCTTCCGCCAATTTGTAATTGGTGTCACTGGCTACGCGAAACAAGAAGA
AATCACGGGACTATTCACAAATACCAGTGATCAATTTATGGGAGCGCATTCGATTACTGACTCCCATATC
TCAACAATTACGGATACGATTATCTTGCTCCAATACGTCGAGATTCGTGGCGAAATGTCCCGCGCCATTA
ACGTCTTCAAGATGCGCGGATCTTGGCATGACAAAGCAATCCGCGAATTCATGATCAGCGACAAAGGGCC
GGACATCAAGGATTCTTTCCGGAACTTTGAGCGGATTATTTCAGGTTCGCCAACACGGATTACCGTCGAT
GAGAAAAGCGAACTCTCGCGAATTGTGCGCGGCGTTCAAGAAAAAGGGCCGGAGAGCTAAAGATCTGCAG
CT
