>Addgene plasmid #41886 | KaiC CI cat- (E77Q;E78Q) | addgene partial sequence | sequence record 59383 | T7term 5'-GCTAGTTATTGCTCAGCGG-3'
TATGCAGCCGGACTAAGCTTCGAATTCCATGGTACCAGCTGCAGATCTTTAGCTCTCCGGCCCTTTTTCT
TGAACGCCGCGCACAATTCGCGAGAGTTCGCTTTTCTCATCGACGGTAATCCGTGTTGGCGAACCTGAAA
TAATCCGCTCAAAGTTCCGGAAAGAATCCTTGATGTCCGGCCCTTTGTCGCTGATCATGAATTCGCGGAT
TGCTTTGTCATGCCAAGATCCGCGCATCTTGAAGACGTTAATGGCGCGGGACATTTCGCCACGAATCTCG
ACGTATTGGAGCAAGATAATCGTATCCGTAATTGTTGAGATATGGGAGTCAGTAATCGAATGCGCTCCCA
TAAATTGATCACTGGTATTTGTGAATAGTCCCGTGATTTCTTCTTGTTTCGCGTAGCCAGTGACACCAAT
TACAAATTGGCGGAAGGCATTGTTGCTAACGCCCCGCGCCAAAGCAGAGAGGGAGTCGATTGCAATACGA
GCTGGCTTAAAGTCATTGATCTCCGACTTAATAATCTGCAAATGGTCTTCAAGACCTGCAGATTCAGGAT
AGGCGCAAACAATTTTGAGGAGGTTTTGGCGCTCCATCTCCTCAAAGTCCATTCCCCATGAATAGGCATT
GCGGAGCAGCTGAGCTCGTGACTCTTCATAAGCGAACAGAATCGCCCGCTCTTTGTTAGCACAAGCATTC
TCAACGAAACGGCTAACTAACAGAGTTTTACCAGTGCCTGTAGCGCCAGTTGCCAGAATGATTGAGTCCT
TAAAGAAGCCCCCACCACACATTTCATCGAGTCGGACGACACCAGATGAAACACGCACGTTCGACGATCG
CTGCGTAAG
