>Addgene plasmid #41886 | KaiC CI cat- (E77Q;E78Q) | addgene partial sequence | sequence record 59798 | T7 5'-TAATACGACTCACTATAGGG-3'
AATAATTTTGTTTAACTTTAAGAAGGAGATATACATATGCGGGGTTCTCATCATCATCATCATCATGGTA
TGGCTAGCATGACTGGTGGACAGCAAATGGGTCGGGATCTGTACGACGATGACGATAAGGATCCGGGACT
GGAAGTTCTGTTCCAGGGGCCCATGACTTCCGCTGAGATGACTAGCCCTAATAATAATTCTGAGCACCAA
GCCATCGCTAAGATGCGCACGATGATTGAAGGCTTTGATGATATTAGTCATGGCGGTCTTCCAATCGGGC
GATCGACCCTCGTTAGTGGTACTTCAGGAACCGGCAAGACCCTTTTTTCTATTCAATTTCTCTATAACGG
TATTATCGAGTTTGATGAGCCTGGGGTTTTCGTTACTTTCCAGCAAACCCCGCAAGATATCATTAAAAAC
GCCCGTAGTTTTGGCTGGGATTTAGCCAAGCTGGTCGATGAGGGCAAACTATTTATTCTTGATGCTTCAC
CCGATCCAGAAGGTCAAGAGGTTGTTGGCGGCTTCGATCTCTCTGCTCTGATTGAGCGGATTAATTATGC
AATTCAAAAGTATCGAGCGCGGCGGGTTTCAATTGACTCGGTCACGTCCGTTTTCCAGCAATATGATGCC
TCTTCTGTGGTTCGCCGCGAACTCTTTCGGTTGGTAGCTCGCCTAAAACAAATTGGGGCAACTACGGTCA
TGACCACCGAGCGTATCGAGGAATATGGCCCGATCGCTCGTTACGGTGTTGAGGAATTTGTCTCCGATAA
CGTCGTGATTCTCCGCAACGTTTTGGAAGGGGAGCGCCGTCGCCGCACCCTCGAAATCCTCAAGCTACGT
GGCACCAGCCACATGAAAGGGGAATATCCGTTCACGATTACGGATCATGGCATCAATATCTTCCCGCTCG
GGGCAATGCGCCTTACGCAGCGATCGTCGAACGTGCGTGTTTCATCTGGTGTCGTCCGA
