[The description below was written by a language model from this plasmid's Addgene catalogue record.]
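Description:
KaiC CI cat- (E77Q;E78Q) is a bacterial expression plasmid built on the commercial pRSET-B backbone, a high-copy vector propagated in E. coli under ampicillin selection. The total size is recorded as about 4.5 kb, with a roughly 1.5 kb insert cloned between BamHI and BglII sites, both of which are retained. No feature table accompanies the record, so the origin of replication, any N-terminal tag or protease cleavage site contributed by the backbone or the cloning primers, and the terminator are not explicitly documented. pRSET vectors generally supply an N-terminal polyhistidine leader for affinity purification, but the record itself does not confirm that the tag is present.

The insert encodes KaiC, the core ATPase and autokinase of the cyanobacterial circadian oscillator, taken from a cyanobacterial genome reference. Transcription is driven by the T7 promoter, so expression requires a host that supplies T7 RNA polymerase. The protein carries two point substitutions, with glutamates 77 and 78 changed to glutamines. As the "CI cat-" name indicates, these changes are intended to abolish catalytic activity in the N-terminal CI domain while leaving the C-terminal CII domain unmutated.

The plasmid is suited to producing recombinant mutant KaiC for in vitro biochemical work. In line with the associated study on differentially sensitive catalytic domains in the circadian clock, it can be used to separate the contributions of the CI and CII domains to rhythm generation and tuning.
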