Addgene plasmid #41886: KaiC CI cat- (E77Q;E78Q)
Depositing lab: Michael Rust. Depositing organization: University of Chicago. Publication: Robust and tunable circadian rhythms from differentially sensitive catalytic domains. Phong C, Markson JS, Wilhoite CM, Rust MJ. Proc Natl Acad Sci U S A. 2013 Jan 15;110(3):1124-9. doi: 10.1073/pnas.1212113110. Epub 2012 Dec 31. PubMed 23277568.
Backbone
  Vector backbone: prset-B
  Backbone manufacturer: invitrogen
  Backbone size w/o insert (bp): 2200
  Total vector size (bp): 4468
  Vector type: Bacterial Expression
Growth in bacteria
  Bacterial resistance: Ampicillin, 100 μg/mL
  Growth temperature: 37°C
  Growth strain: DH5alpha
  Growth instructions: Growth instructions for expression: 2 L of TB is grown for two days at 25 C
  Copy number: High Copy
Gene/Insert
  Gene/Insert name: KaiC CI cat -(E77Q;E78Q)
  Species: cyanobacteria
  Insert size (bp): 1528
  Mutation: changed glutamic acid 77 and 78 to glutamine
  GenBank ID: CP000100
  Promoter: t7 promoter
  Cloning method: Restriction Enzyme; 5′ cloning site BamHI (not destroyed); 3′ cloning site BglII (not destroyed)
  Sequencing primers: 5′ CGATAAGGATCCGGGACTGGAAGTTCTGTTCCAGGGGCCCATGACTTCCGCTGAGATGACTAGCCC; 3′ CAAGAAAAAGGGCCGGAGAGCTAAAGATCTGCAGCT
Terms and licenses: Academic/Nonprofit Terms; Industry Terms: Not Available to Industry
How to cite: KaiC CI cat- (E77Q;E78Q) was a gift from Michael Rust (Addgene plasmid # 41886 ; http://n2t.net/addgene:41886 ; RRID:Addgene_41886)
